Addgene plasmid #196683: kiCAP-AAV-PAL1A
Purpose: Rep/Cap plasmid for the production of PAL1A, an AAV capsid with CNS tropism in macaques.
Depositing lab: Pardis Sabeti. Depositing organization: Broad Institute. Publication: Systemic administration of novel engineered AAV capsids facilitates enhanced transgene expression in the macaque CNS. Stanton AC, Lagerborg KA, Tellez L, Krunnfusz A, King EM, Ye S, Solomon IH, Tabebordbar M, Sabeti PC. Med (N Y). 2022 Nov 15:S2666-6340(22)00456-1. doi: 10.1016/j.medj.2022.11.002. PubMed 36417917.
Backbone
  Vector backbone: pUC57-Kan
  Backbone size w/o insert (bp): 3000
  Total vector size (bp): 9398
  Modifications to backbone: Backbone modifications as in kiCAP-AAV-BI30
  Vector type: AAV
Growth in bacteria
  Bacterial resistance: Kanamycin, 50 μg/mL
  Growth temperature: 30°C
  Growth strain: NEB Stable
  Copy number: High Copy
Gene/Insert
  Gene/Insert name: AAV9 VP1 modified with 7mer insertion between amino acids 588 and 589 (alt name: PAL1A)
  Species: Synthetic
  Insert size (bp): 2232
  Mutation: PTQGTVR insert between amino acids 588 and 589 of AAV9 VP1
  Promoter: p41
  Cloning method: Restriction Enzyme; 5′ cloning site BsiWI (not destroyed); 3′ cloning site AgeI (destroyed during cloning)
  Sequencing primers: 5′ N/A; 3′ N/A
Terms and licenses: Academic/Nonprofit Terms; Industry Terms: Not Available to Industry
How to cite: kiCAP-AAV-PAL1A was a gift from Pardis Sabeti (Addgene plasmid # 196683 ; http://n2t.net/addgene:196683 ; RRID:Addgene_196683)
