[The description below was written by a language model from this plasmid's Addgene catalogue record and pLannotate feature annotations shown in this document.]
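Description:
kiCAP-AAV-PAL1A is a 9.4 kb Rep/Cap packaging plasmid built on a modified pUC57-Kan backbone, used to produce recombinant AAV carrying the engineered PAL1A capsid. It is propagated in E. coli from a high-copy ColE1/pUC-type origin under kanamycin selection (KanR driven by the bla promoter). The backbone also retains an f1 origin, lacZα and lac regulatory fragments, and T7, T3 and SP6 phage promoters. The record notes that its backbone modifications match those of a related construct, kiCAP-AAV-BI30, without describing them further.

The payload is an AAV9 VP1 capsid gene carrying a seven-amino-acid peptide insertion between residues 588 and 589, a surface-exposed position commonly used to retarget AAV9 tropism. The automated annotation labels this reading frame by homology to AAV2 VP1, but the catalogue identifies it as AAV9-derived; VP2 and VP3 would normally be produced from the same frame. Capsid expression is listed as driven by the p41 promoter, which is consistent with the partial Rep52 sequence annotated immediately upstream of cap, since the native cap promoter lies within the rep coding region. A full-length AAV2 Rep78 reading frame supplies the replication and packaging functions.

Between rep and cap, the feature table detects a tetracycline transactivator-like fragment with VP16-derived activation repeats, a bGH polyadenylation signal and an array of eight tet operator-type repeats. This suggests that transactivator-driven enhancement of cap expression was built into the design, although the record does not explain the arrangement. No ITRs are annotated, as expected for a helper plasmid supplied in trans with an ITR-flanked transgene plasmid and adenoviral helper functions. The resulting PAL1A vectors are described as having central nervous system tropism in macaques.
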