Features (pLannotate 1.2.2; 29 found; start..end, strand, type, name):
    199..2061    +  CDS            Rep78: REP78_AAV2S - Experimental evidence at protein level: Swiss-Prot protein existence level 1. Plays an essential role in the initiation of viral DNA synthesis. Binds specifically to an inverted terminal repeat element (ITR) on the 3' and 5' ends of the viral DNA, where it cleaves a site specifically to generate a priming site for initiation of the synthesis of a complementary strand. Plays also a role as transcriptional regulator, DNA helicase and as key factors in site-specific integration of the viral genome. Regulates host PKA activity by interacting with host PRKX as a mechanism of interferi
   2164..2840    +  CDS            rtTA3 (fragment): reverse tetracycline transactivator 3 activates expression from Tet-responsive promoters in the presence of doxycycline
   2770..2880    +  CDS            VP48: 3 tandem repeats of the minimal activation domain of herpes simplex virus VP16 (Cheng et al., 2013)
   2919..2937    -  promoter       SP6 promoter: promoter for bacteriophage SP6 RNA polymerase
   2963..3187    +  polyA_signal   bGH poly(A) signal: bovine growth hormone polyadenylation signal
   3191..3212    +  promoter       SV40 promoter (fragment): SV40 enhancer and early promoter
   3248..3268    +  promoter       tight TRE promoter (fragment): Tet-responsive promoter PTight, consisting of seven tet operator sequences followed by the minimal CMV promoter
   3285..3305    +  promoter       tight TRE promoter (fragment): Tet-responsive promoter PTight, consisting of seven tet operator sequences followed by the minimal CMV promoter
   3322..3342    +  promoter       tight TRE promoter (fragment): Tet-responsive promoter PTight, consisting of seven tet operator sequences followed by the minimal CMV promoter
   3359..3379    +  promoter       tight TRE promoter (fragment): Tet-responsive promoter PTight, consisting of seven tet operator sequences followed by the minimal CMV promoter
   3396..3416    +  promoter       tight TRE promoter (fragment): Tet-responsive promoter PTight, consisting of seven tet operator sequences followed by the minimal CMV promoter
   3433..3453    +  promoter       tight TRE promoter (fragment): Tet-responsive promoter PTight, consisting of seven tet operator sequences followed by the minimal CMV promoter
   3470..3490    +  promoter       tight TRE promoter (fragment): Tet-responsive promoter PTight, consisting of seven tet operator sequences followed by the minimal CMV promoter
   3507..3527    +  promoter       tight TRE promoter (fragment): Tet-responsive promoter PTight, consisting of seven tet operator sequences followed by the minimal CMV promoter
   3533..4150    +  CDS            Rep52 (fragment): REP52_AAV2S - Experimental evidence at protein level: Swiss-Prot protein existence level 1. Plays a critical role during packaging of viral DNA into empty capsids, where they are thought to be part of the packaging motor complex. The single stranded genomic DNA is packaged in a 3' to 5' direction and requires the association between viral DNA and Rep40. Regulates host PKA activity by interacting with host PRKX as a mechanism to interfere with helper virus propagation and to promote its own replication. From Adeno-associated virus 2 (isolate Srivastava/1982) (AAV-2).
   4170..6398    +  CDS            VP1: CAPSD_AAV2S - Experimental evidence at protein level: Swiss-Prot protein existence level 1. Capsid protein self-assembles to form an icosahedral capsid with a T=1 symmetry, about 22 nm in diameter, and consisting of 60 copies of three size variants of the capsid protein VP1, VP2 and VP3 which differ in their N-terminus. The capsid encapsulates the genomic ssDNA. Binds to host cell heparan sulfate and uses host ITGA5-ITGB1 as coreceptor on the cell surface to provide virion attachment to target cell. This attachment induces virion internalization predominantly through clathrin-dependent endocyt
   6554..6582    -  misc_feature   MCS (fragment): pBluescript multiple cloning site
   6595..6613    -  promoter       T3 promoter: promoter for bacteriophage T3 RNA polymerase
   6658..6674    -  protein_bind   lac operator: The lac repressor binds to the lac operator to inhibit transcription in E. coli. This inhibition can be relieved by adding lactose or isopropyl-β-D-thiogalactopyranoside (IPTG). lac repressor encoded by lacI
   6682..6712    -  promoter       lac promoter: promoter for the E. coli lac operon
   6727..6748    -  protein_bind   CAP binding site: CAP binding activates transcription in the presence of cAMP. E. coli catabolite activator protein
   6761..6853    -  CDS            lacI (fragment): lac repressor; lacI; The lac repressor binds to the lac operator to inhibit transcription in E. coli. This inhibition can be relieved by adding lactose or isopropyl-β-D-thiogalactopyranoside (IPTG).
   7036..7624    -  rep_origin     ori: high-copy-number ColE1/pMB1/pBR322/pUC origin of replication
   7795..8604    -  CDS            KanR: aminoglycoside phosphotransferase; aph(3')-Ia; confers resistance to kanamycin in bacteria or G418 (Geneticin®) in eukaryotes
   8605..8709    -  promoter       AmpR promoter: bla
   8762..9190    -  rep_origin     f1 ori (sequence partly withheld): f1 bacteriophage origin of replication; arrow indicates direction of (+) strand synthesis
   9195..9350    -  CDS            lacZα (fragment): LacZα fragment of β-galactosidase; lacZ fragment
   9358..9376    +  promoter       T7 promoter: promoter for bacteriophage T7 RNA polymerase
   9385..6       -  misc_feature   MCS (fragment) (across the origin): pBluescript multiple cloning site
>Addgene plasmid #196683 | kiCAP-AAV-PAL1A | addgene full sequence | sequence record 389740 | Addgene NGS Result
CCTCGATCGAGGTCGACACGCGTGGAGGGGTGGAGTCGTGACGTGAATTACGTCATAGGGTTAGGGAGGT
CCTGTATTAGAGGTCACGTGAGTGTTTTGCGACATTTTGCGACACCATGTGGTCACGCTGGGTATTTAAG
CCCGAGTGAGCACGCAGGGTCTCCATTTTGAAGCGGGAGGTTTGAACGCGCAGCCGCCATGCCGGGGTTT
TACGAGATTGTGATTAAGGTCCCCAGCGACCTTGACGAGCATCTGCCCGGCATTTCTGACAGCTTTGTGA
ACTGGGTGGCCGAGAAGGAATGGGAGTTGCCGCCAGATTCTGACATGGATCTGAATCTGATTGAGCAGGC
ACCCCTGACCGTGGCCGAGAAGCTGCAGCGCGACTTTCTGACGGAATGGCGCCGTGTGAGTAAGGCCCCG
GAGGCTCTTTTCTTTGTGCAATTTGAGAAGGGAGAGAGCTACTTCCACATGCACGTGCTCGTGGAAACCA
CCGGGGTGAAATCCATGGTTTTGGGACGTTTCCTGAGTCAGATTCGCGAAAAACTGATTCAGAGAATTTA
CCGCGGGATCGAGCCGACTTTGCCAAACTGGTTCGCGGTCACAAAGACCAGAAATGGCGCCGGAGGCGGG
AACAAGGTGGTGGATGAGTGCTACATCCCCAATTACTTGCTCCCCAAAACCCAGCCTGAGCTCCAGTGGG
CGTGGACTAATATGGAACAGTATTTAAGCGCCTGTTTGAATCTCACGGAGCGTAAACGGTTGGTGGCGCA
GCATCTGACGCACGTGTCGCAGACGCAGGAGCAGAACAAAGAGAATCAGAATCCCAATTCTGATGCGCCG
GTGATCAGATCAAAAACTTCAGCCAGGTACATGGAGCTGGTCGGGTGGCTCGTGGACAAGGGGATTACCT
CGGAGAAGCAGTGGATCCAGGAGGACCAGGCCTCATACATCTCCTTCAATGCGGCCTCCAACTCGCGGTC
CCAAATCAAGGCTGCCTTGGACAATGCGGGAAAGATTATGAGCCTGACTAAAACCGCCCCCGACTACCTG
GTGGGCCAGCAGCCCGTGGAGGACATTTCCAGCAATCGGATTTATAAAATTTTGGAACTAAACGGGTACG
ATCCCCAATATGCGGCTTCCGTCTTTCTGGGATGGGCCACGAAAAAGTTCGGCAAGAGGAACACCATCTG
GCTGTTTGGGCCTGCAACTACCGGGAAGACCAACATCGCGGAGGCCATAGCCCACACTGTGCCCTTCTAC
GGGTGCGTAAACTGGACCAATGAGAACTTTCCCTTCAACGACTGTGTCGACAAGATGGTGATCTGGTGGG
AGGAGGGGAAGATGACCGCCAAGGTCGTGGAGTCGGCCAAAGCCATTCTCGGAGGAAGCAAGGTGCGCGT
GGACCAGAAATGCAAGTCCTCGGCCCAGATAGACCCGACTCCCGTGATCGTCACCTCCAACACCAACATG
TGCGCCGTGATTGACGGGAACTCAACGACCTTCGAACACCAGCAGCCGTTGCAAGACCGGATGTTCAAAT
TTGAACTCACCCGCCGTCTGGATCATGACTTTGGGAAGGTCACCAAGCAGGAAGTCAAAGACTTTTTCCG
GTGGGCAAAGGATCACGTGGTTGAGGTGGAGCATGAATTCTACGTCAAAAAGGGTGGAGCCAAGAAAAGA
CCCGCCCCCAGTGACGCAGATATAAGTGAGCCCAAACGGGTGCGCGAGTCAGTTGCGCAGCCATCGACGT
CAGACGCGGAAGCTTCGATCAACTACGCGGACAGGTACCAAAACAAATGTTCTCGTCACGTGGGCATGAA
TCTGATGCTGTTTCCCTGCAGACAATGCGAGAGACTGAATCAGAATTCAAATATCTGCTTCACTCACGGT
GTCAAAGACTGTTTAGAGTGCTTTCCCGTGTCAGAATCTCAACCCGTTTCTGTCGTCAAAAAGGCGTATC
AGAAACTGTGCTACATTCATCACATCATGGGAAAGGTGCCAGACGCTTGCACTGCTTGCGACCTGGTCAA
TGTGGACTTGGATGACTGTGTTTCTGAACAATAAATGACTTAAACCAGGTATTGCTGCCGATGGTTATCT
TCCAGATTGGCTCGAGGACAACCTTAGTGAACTAGTGCCACCATGAGTCGGCTGGATAAATCTAAAGTCA
TAAACGGCGCTCTGGAATTACTCAATGAAGTCGGTATCGAAGGCCTGACGACAAGGAAACTCGCTCAAAA
GCTGGGAGTTGAGCAGCCTACCCTGTACTGGCACGTGAAGAACAAGCGGGCCCTGCTCGATGCCCTGGCC
ATCGAGATGCTGGACAGGCATCATACCCACTTCTGCCCCCTGGAAGGCGAGTCATGGCAAGACTTTCTGC
GGAACAACGCCAAGTCATTCCGCTGTGCTCTCCTCTCACATCGCGACGGGGCTAAAGTGCATCTCGGCAC
CCGCCCAACAGAGAAACAGTACGAAACCCTGGAAAATCAGCTCGCGTTCCTGTGTCAGCAAGGCTTCTCC
CTGGAGAACGCACTGTACGCTCTGTCCGCCGTGGGCCACTTTACACTGGGCTGCGTATTGGAGGAACAGG
AGCATCAAGTAGCAAAAGAGGAAAGAGAGACACCTACCACCGATTCTATGCCCCCACTTCTGAGACAAGC
AATTGAGCTGTTCGACCGGCAGGGAGCCGAACCTGCCTTCCTTTTCGGCCTGGAACTAATCATATGTGGC
CTGGAGAAACAGCTAAAGTGCGAAAGCGGCGGGCCGGCCGACGCCCTTGACGATTTTGACTTAGACATGC
TCCCAGCCGATGCCCTTGACGACTTTGACCTTGATATGCTGCCTGCTGACGCTCTTGACGATTTTGACCT
TGACATGCTCCCCGGGTAAATGCATGAATTCGATCTAGAGGGCCCTATTCTATAGTGTCACCTAAATGCT
AGAGCTCGCTGATCAGCCTCGACTGTGCCTTCTAGTTGCCAGCCATCTGTTGTTTGCCCCTCCCCCGTGC
CTTCCTTGACCCTGGAAGGTGCCACTCCCACTGTCCTTTCCTAATAAAATGAGGAAATTGCATCGCATTG
TCTGAGTAGGTGTCATTCTATTCTGGGGGGTGGGGTGGGGCAGGACAGCAAGGGGGAGGATTGGGAAGAC
AATAGCAGGCATGCTGGGGATGCGGTGGGCTCTATGGCTTCTGAGGCGGAAAGAACCAGCTGGGGCTCGA
ATCAAGCTATCAAGTGCCACCTGACGTCTCCCTATCAGTGATAGAGAAGTCGACACGTCTCGAGCTCCCT
ATCAGTGATAGAGAAGGTACGTCTAGAACGTCTCCCTATCAGTGATAGAGAAGTCGACACGTCTCGAGCT
CCCTATCAGTGATAGAGAAGGTACGTCTAGAACGTCTCCCTATCAGTGATAGAGAAGTCGACACGTCTCG
AGCTCCCTATCAGTGATAGAGAAGGTACGTCTAGAACGTCTCCCTATCAGTGATAGAGAAGTCGACACGT
CTCGAGCTCCCTATCAGTGATAGAGAAGGTACCCCCTATATAAGCAGAGAGATCTGTTCAAATTTGAACT
GACTAAGCGGCTCCCGCCAGATTTTGGCAAGATTACTAAGCAGGAAGTCAAGGACTTTTTTGCTTGGGCA
AAGGTCAATCAGGTGCCGGTGACTCACGAGTTTAAAGTTCCCAGGGAATTGGCGGGAACTAAAGGGGCGG
AGAAATCTCTAAAACGCCCACTGGGTGACGTCACCAATACTAGCTATAAAAGTCTGGAGAAGCGGGCCAG
GCTCTCATTTGTTCCCGAGACGCCTCGCAGTTCAGACGTGACTGTTGATCCCGCTCCTCTGCGACCGCTA
GCTTCGATCAACTACGCGGACAGGTACCAAAACAAATGTTCTCGTCACGTGGGCATGAATCTGATGCTGT
TTCCCTGCAGACAATGCGAGAGACTGAATCAGAATTCAAATATCTGCTTCACTCACGGTGTCAAAGACTG
TTTAGAGTGCTTTCCCGTGTCAGAATCTCAACCCGTTTCTGTCGTCAAAAAGGCGTATCAGAAACTGTGC
TACATTCATCACATCATGGGAAAGGTGCCAGACGCTTGCACTGCTTGCGACCTGGTCAATGTGGACTTGG
ATGACTGTGTTTCTGAACAATAAATGACTTAAACCAGGTATGGCTGCCGATGGTTATCTTCCAGATTGGC
TCGAGGACAACCTTAGTGAAGGAATTCGCGAGTGGTGGGCTTTGAAACCTGGAGCCCCTCAACCCAAGGC
AAATCAACAACATCAAGACAACGCTCGAGGTCTTGTGCTTCCGGGTTACAAATACCTTGGACCCGGCAAC
GGACTCGACAAGGGGGAGCCGGTCAACGCAGCAGACGCGGCGGCCCTCGAGCACGACAAGGCCTACGACC
AGCAGCTCAAGGCCGGAGACAACCCGTACCTCAAGTACAACCACGCCGACGCCGAGTTCCAGGAGCGGCT
CAAAGAAGATACGTCTTTTGGGGGCAACCTCGGGCGAGCAGTCTTCCAGGCCAAAAAGAGGCTTCTTGAA
CCTCTTGGTCTGGTTGAGGAAGCGGCTAAGACGGCTCCTGGAAAGAAGAGGCCTGTAGAGCAGTCTCCTC
AGGAACCGGACTCCTCCGCGGGTATTGGCAAATCGGGTGCACAGCCCGCTAAAAAGAGACTCAATTTCGG
TCAGACTGGCGACACAGAGTCAGTCCCAGACCCTCAACCAATCGGAGAACCTCCCGCAGCCCCCTCAGGT
GTGGGATCTCTTACAATGGCTTCAGGTGGTGGCGCACCAGTGGCAGACAATAACGAAGGTGCCGATGGAG
TGGGTAGTTCCTCGGGAAATTGGCATTGCGATTCCCAATGGCTGGGGGACAGAGTCATCACCACCAGCAC
CCGAACCTGGGCCCTGCCCACCTACAACAATCACCTCTACAAGCAAATCTCCAACAGCACATCTGGAGGA
TCTTCAAATGACAACGCCTACTTCGGCTACAGCACCCCCTGGGGGTATTTTGACTTCAACAGATTCCACT
GCCACTTCTCACCACGTGACTGGCAGCGACTCATCAACAACAACTGGGGATTCCGGCCTAAGCGACTCAA
CTTCAAGCTCTTCAACATTCAGGTCAAAGAGGTTACGGACAACAATGGAGTCAAGACCATCGCCAATAAC
CTTACCAGCACGGTCCAGGTCTTCACGGACTCAGACTATCAGCTCCCGTACGTGCTCGGGTCGGCTCACG
AGGGCTGCCTCCCGCCGTTCCCAGCGGACGTTTTCATGATTCCTCAGTACGGGTATCTGACGCTTAATGA
TGGAAGCCAGGCCGTGGGTCGTTCGTCCTTTTACTGCCTGGAATATTTCCCGTCGCAAATGCTAAGAACG
GGTAACAACTTCCAGTTCAGCTACGAGTTTGAGAACGTACCTTTCCATAGCAGCTACGCTCACAGCCAAA
GCCTGGACCGACTAATGAATCCACTCATCGACCAATACTTGTACTATCTCTCAAAGACTATTAACGGTTC
TGGACAGAATCAACAAACGCTAAAATTCAGTGTGGCCGGACCCAGCAACATGGCTGTCCAGGGAAGAAAC
TACATACCTGGACCCAGCTACCGACAACAACGTGTCTCAACCACTGTGACTCAAAACAACAACAGCGAAT
TTGCTTGGCCTGGAGCTTCTTCTTGGGCTCTCAATGGACGTAATAGCTTGATGAATCCTGGACCTGCTAT
GGCCAGCCACAAAGAAGGAGAGGACCGTTTCTTTCCTTTGTCTGGATCTTTAATTTTTGGCAAACAAGGA
ACTGGAAGAGACAACGTGGATGCGGACAAAGTCATGATAACCAACGAAGAAGAAATTAAAACTACTAACC
CGGTAGCAACGGAGTCCTATGGACAAGTGGCCACAAACCACCAGAGTGCCCAACCCACACAAGGCACAGT
CCGTGCACAGGCGCAGACCGGCTGGGTTCAAAACCAAGGAATACTTCCGGGTATGGTTTGGCAGGACAGA
GATGTGTACCTGCAAGGACCCATTTGGGCCAAAATTCCTCACACGGACGGCAACTTTCACCCTTCTCCGC
TGATGGGAGGGTTTGGAATGAAGCACCCGCCTCCTCAGATCCTCATCAAAAACACACCTGTACCTGCGGA
TCCTCCAACGGCCTTCAACAAGGACAAGCTGAACTCTTTCATCACCCAGTATTCTACTGGCCAAGTCAGC
GTGGAGATCGAGTGGGAGCTGCAGAAGGAAAACAGCAAGCGCTGGAACCCGGAGATCCAGTACACTTCCA
ACTATTACAAGTCTAATAATGTTGAATTTGCTGTTAATACTGAAGGTGTATATAGTGAACCCCGCCCCAT
TGGCACCAGATACCTGACTCGTAATCTGTAATTGCTTGTTAATCAATAAACCGTTTAATTCGTTTCAGTT
GAACTTTGGTCTCTGCGTATTTCTTTCTTATCTAGTTTCCATGGCTACGTAGATAAGTAGCATGGCGGGT
TAATCATTAACTACAGATATCCATCACACTGGCGGCCGCTCGACTAGAGCGGCCGCCACCGCGGTGGAGC
TCCAGCTTTTGTTCCCTTTAGTGAGGGTTAATTGCGCGCTTGGCGTAATCATGGTCATAGCTGTTTCCTG
TGTGAAATTGTTATCCGCTCACAATTCCACACAACATACGAGCCGGAAGCATAAAGTGTAAAGCCTGGGG
TGCCTAATGAGTGAGCTAACTCACATTAATTGCGTTGCGCTCACTGCCCGCTTTCCAGTCGGGAAACCTG
TCGTGCCAGCTGCATTAATGAATCGGCCAACGCGCGGGGAGAGGCGGTTTGCGTATTGGGCGCTCTTCCG
CTTCCTCGCTCACTGACTCGCTGCGCTCGGTCGTTCGGCTGCGGCGAGCGGTATCAGCTCACTCAAAGGC
GGTAATACGGTTATCCACAGAATCAGGGGATAACGCAGGAAAGAACATGTGAGCAAAAGGCCAGCAAAAG
GCCAGGAACCGTAAAAAGGCCGCGTTGCTGGCGTTTTTCCATAGGCTCCGCCCCCCTGACGAGCATCACA
AAAATCGACGCTCAAGTCAGAGGTGGCGAAACCCGACAGGACTATAAAGATACCAGGCGTTTCCCCCTGG
AAGCTCCCTCGTGCGCTCTCCTGTTCCGACCCTGCCGCTTACCGGATACCTGTCCGCCTTTCTCCCTTCG
GGAAGCGTGGCGCTTTCTCATAGCTCACGCTGTAGGTATCTCAGTTCGGTGTAGGTCGTTCGCTCCAAGC
TGGGCTGTGTGCACGAACCCCCCGTTCAGCCCGACCGCTGCGCCTTATCCGGTAACTATCGTCTTGAGTC
CAACCCGGTAAGACACGACTTATCGCCACTGGCAGCAGCCACTGGTAACAGGATTAGCAGAGCGAGGTAT
GTAGGCGGTGCTACAGAGTTCTTGAAGTGGTGGCCTAACTACGGCTACACTAGAAGAACAGTATTTGGTA
TCTGCGCTCTGCTGAAGCCAGTTACCTTCGGAAAAAGAGTTGGTAGCTCTTGATCCGGCAAACAAACCAC
CGCTGGTAGCGGTGGTTTTTTTGTTTGCAAGCAGCAGATTACGCGCAGAAAAAAAGGATCTCAAGAAGAT
CCTTTGATCTTTTCTACGGGGTCTGACGCTCAGTGGAACGAAAACTCACGTTAAGGGATTTTGGTCATGA
GATTATCAAAAAGGATCTTCACCTAGATCCTTTTAAATTAAAAATGAAGTTTTAAATCAATCTAAAGTAT
ATATGAGTAAACTTGGTCTGACAGTTAGAAAAACTCATCGAGCATCAAATGAAACTGCAATTTATTCATA
TCAGGATTATCAATACCATATTTTTGAAAAAGCCGTTTCTGTAATGAAGGAGAAAACTCACCGAGGCAGT
TCCATAGGATGGCAAGATCCTGGTATCGGTCTGCGATTCCGACTCGTCCAACATCAATACAACCTATTAA
TTTCCCCTCGTCAAAAATAAGGTTATCAAGTGAGAAATCACCATGAGTGACGACTGAATCCGGTGAGAAT
GGCAAAAGTTTATGCATTTCTTTCCAGACTTGTTCAACAGGCCAGCCATTACGCTCGTCATCAAAATCAC
TCGCATCAACCAAACCGTTATTCATTCGTGATTGCGCCTGAGCGAGACGAAATACGCGATCGCTGTTAAA
AGGACAATTACAAACAGGAATCGAATGCAACCGGCGCAGGAACACTGCCAGCGCATCAACAATATTTTCA
CCTGAATCAGGATATTCTTCTAATACCTGGAATGCTGTTTTTCCGGGGATCGCAGTGGTGAGTAACCATG
CATCATCAGGAGTACGGATAAAATGCTTGATGGTCGGAAGAGGCATAAATTCCGTCAGCCAGTTTAGTCT
GACCATCTCATCTGTAACATCATTGGCAACGCTACCTTTGCCATGTTTCAGAAACAACTCTGGCGCATCG
GGCTTCCCATACAAGCGATAGATTGTCGCACCTGATTGCCCGACATTATCGCGAGCCCATTTATACCCAT
ATAAATCAGCATCCATGTTGGAATTTAATCGCGGCCTCGACGTTTCCCGTTGAATATGGCTCATACTCTT
CCTTTTTCAATATTATTGAAGCATTTATCAGGGTTATTGTCTCATGAGCGGATACATATTTGAATGTATT
TAGAAAAATAAACAAATAGGGGTTCCGCGCACATTTCCCCGAAAAGTGCCACCTAAATTGTAAGCGTTAA
TATTTTGTTAAAATTCGCGTTAAATTTTTGTTAAATCAGCTCATTTTTTAACCAATAGGCCGAAATCGGC
AAAATCCCTTATAAATCAAAAGAATAGACCGAGATAGGGT
[37 nt withheld, positions 8861-8897]
AAAGAACGTGGACTCCAACGTCAAAGG
[49 nt withheld, positions 8925-8973]
T
[91 nt withheld, positions 8975-9065]
G
[124 nt withheld, positions 9067-9190]
CCCATTCGCCATTCAGGCTGCGCAACTGTTGGGAAGGGCGATCGGTGCGGGCCTCTTCGCTATTACGCCA
GCTGGCGAAAGGGGGATGTGCTGCAAGGCGATTAAGTTGGGTAACGCCAGGGTTTTCCCAGTCACGACGT
TGTAAAACGACGGCCAGTGAGCGCGCGTAATACGACTCACTATAGGGCGAATTGGGTACCGGGCCCCC
